>Addgene plasmid #79777 | pEMS1928 | depositor full sequence | sequence record 156994 | pEMS1928 sequence 4756 bps
ACCAATGCTTAATCAGTGAGGCACCTATCTCAGCGATCTGTCTATTTCGTTCATCCATAGTTGCCTGACT
CCCCGTCGTGTAGATAACTACGATACGGGAGGGCTTACCATCTGGCCCCAGCGCTGCGATGATACCGCGA
GAACCACGCTCACCGGCTCCGGATTTATCAGCAATAAACCAGCCAGCCGGAAGGGCCGAGCGCAGAAGTG
GTCCTGCAACTTTATCCGCCTCCATCCAGTCTATTAATTGTTGCCGGGAAGCTAGAGTAAGTAGTTCGCC
AGTTAATAGTTTGCGCAACGTTGTTGCCATCGCTACAGGCATCGTGGTGTCACGCTCGTCGTTTGGTATG
GCTTCATTCAGCTCCGGTTCCCAACGATCAAGGCGAGTTACATGATCCCCCATGTTGTGCAAAAAAGCGG
TTAGCTCCTTCGGTCCTCCGATCGTTGTCAGAAGTAAGTTGGCCGCAGTGTTATCACTCATGGTTATGGC
AGCACTGCATAATTCTCTTACTGTCATGCCATCCGTAAGATGCTTTTCTGTGACTGGTGAGTACTCAACC
AAGTCATTCTGAGAATAGTGTATGCGGCGACCGAGTTGCTCTTGCCCGGCGTCAATACGGGATAATACCG
CGCCACATAGCAGAACTTTAAAAGTGCTCATCATTGGAAAACGTTCTTCGGGGCGAAAACTCTCAAGGAT
CTTACCGCTGTTGAGATCCAGTTCGATGTAACCCACTCGTGCACCCAACTGATCTTCAGCATCTTTTACT
TTCACCAGCGTTTCTGGGTGAGCAAAAACAGGAAGGCAAAATGCCGCAAAAAAGGGAATAAGGGCGACAC
GGAAATGTTGAATACTCATATTCTTCCTTTTTCAATATTATTGAAGCATTTATCAGGGTTATTGTCTCAT
GAGCGGATACATATTTGAATGTATTTAGAAAAATAAACAAATAGGGGTCAGTGTTACAACCAATTAACCA
ATTCTGAACATTATCGCGAGCCCATTTATACCTGAATATGGCTCATAACACCCCTTGTTTGCCTGGCGGC
AGTAGCGCGGTGGTCCCACCTGACCCCATGCCGAACTCAGAAGTGAAACGCCGTAGCGCCGATGGTAGTG
TGGGGACTCCCCATGCGAGAGTAGGGAACTGCCAGGCATCAAATAAAACGAAAGGCTCAGTCGAAAGACT
GGGCCTTTCGCCCGGGCTAATTATGGGGTGTCGCCCTTGACGGGCGCGCCTGACAGCCGCGTTCTACGCG
AGGACCTGCCCCAGAGTTTAAATGTCAATGATAAGAAAAGAGGGTGCTCAGGCAGGCGCTAACTTTCCTT
AATATCCACGCCAGCGCCGTCCTCATTGGCTGCCCGGCCCGCGTGACGTCATGGCGGCTAGAGTTGGGCA
CAGCTCTGCGCCGACTAGTTTTCCGGCCGGGCGGGAGCCTGCTTCTCCCCACCCAGGGTCCGGCCGGCTC
CAACCCCTGCTTTGGCCTTCCTTGGCCCGGCCTGTGACTGCTCTAGCCCGGCCCGGTCCAGCCTGGGCCG
CCGTCCTGTATGGCGTAGAGTCGATCCCCAGGAAACTAGTCTTGCCGAGTGCGCTCCTCCGCACCTTCGG
GCACTAGGGCCCCAAGATCTCTGCCCTTAGGCTGGCCAGCTACCTCTCTGGGTAATCACCCTGTCCCCTC
CTCCGATCCCCAAGAATCAAAGTTGAACATAGGCATCTATTCATTTAGATTAAATCAGTTGTCAAAAATA
AACCCAAATTAACATTTTTTAACAATGGAAATCTAATTTTTTACATGTGTACATTTTGATATATTCATTA
TATTATCATTCTCATGTTTATGCTTTTATTCTCAAGTGATATCAGCATATAATAGCATTACATAGGTTTC
AAAGAATCATCAGAAGTTGGTTTAATACTTACTACACTTTATATATTTCACATGCCATAGTTAACCTATC
AAAAGTGCATACCACCTTAAGGAGAACACAGTTTTGAGAATCTGTCTAATCCTATTTCTTCCCACTTTGG
AATCTTAATTAGAAGAGATAAGAAAAAAAAAAACATCATTTAACTAAATTATTGTCTTGAATCTGTAGCA
AAAGGTATAATCCGCAATTGGGCCAATTAGTGAACCCCATAGTTAGCTATGCTGCAGCAAACAATTTGAT
TAGATCTGACACCATCCTAGTTCCCACTGTTGTTTTGCCAGGTATGATGGTCAGACTTCAAAGAGCTTGA
GGCATCAGCAGGGCAAGGTTTGGAGGCCAGCTTAGGTCCGGTTGTTAATCTCTCTGCTAAAACCACAGCA
GCTCTCACACAAAACAAGCTTACACGACACAATCATGCGGTATTAAAGTTAGGGTTGAGTCATGCCAATT
TCCCTTTGATTTTTTGATGATTGACCAAAGATGGCTACATGACTAGACACATGCTAAAAGTATCCTGATT
AGGTAAGTTCCCAAAATATTTGAAGTATTTTTTAACTTCCTATATAAATGTTGTGAAAGCTTATTCCCTT
TGATCAAACCTTCCAAAGTAATAGTACTGTACTGGGGAAAAATGAGCATTTCTTACCGGCAACCTGAATA
TCAAACTTTTCACTTACCTCTTTATATAAATTTGTCTTTATATTAATAATTCCTTAAGGAGAATATATAA
GGAAATTGTTTCTAAGTGGTAAGCTTTTGAAAAATCTATTAAGCACTTTGGAAGAAAAAACATTTTTCCC
TGAGTCATTTATGTTCACTGACAGTTTTTCTGAAATTTCTTTATAATTGTTTTCCACTTAAATGTTGAGT
AAAGTGCCCTTCCAAGATGTGGTTGCATAAGTGTTCTTTTCTCTGCATTCTGATTTGTTGAAATATTGCA
GTAATAGTGACATGTTTCCATTCTGAGAAAAGCCTAAGGCTGCTTTAGTATTATTCCAAATGATTGAAAC
TGCCATCTTGCTGACTTTCCCTTAGGCAGTGTAAGTCCTGTTTGCTTCTGTGTTCATTTCACATGCTTCC
TGTTAGTTTGGCTGGCAGAACATCATTGCTTCATTTGGCAAGGAAGAGTAGATTCATATTTGGCTATTAT
ATGTCTTAAAGTTTCTGTGTGGTCATCAACACGTAGGATATGAAACTTATAATTAGTTATATCAAATGAA
TCATCTTTCTTTGAGAAATATAATTAAAATATGACACCTTGACCGTAATTTTTATATAAAAATCTTCATT
TTATAAATTGAACTTAGGGTCTAATATTTTTACATTGCACTATTTATTTATTCATAACTAAGTTACTCAA
CGCGTTTCAGCGAAGGGCGACACAAAATTTATTCTAAATGCATAATAAATACTGATAACATCTTATAGTT
TGTATTATATTTTGTATTATCGTTGACATGTATAATTTTGATATCAAAAACTGATTTTCCCTTTATTATT
TTCGAGATTTATTTTCTTAATTCTCTTTAACAAACTAGAAATATTGTATATACAAAAAATCATAAATAAT
AGATGAATAGTTTAATTATAGGTGTTCATCAATCGAAAAAGCAACGTATCTTATTTAAAGTGCGTTGCTT
TTTTCTCATTTATAAGGTTAAATAATTCTCATATATCAAGCAAAGTGACAGGCGCCCTTAAATATTCTGA
CAAATGCTCTTTCCCTAAACTCCCCCCATAAAAAAACCCGCCGAAGCGGGTTTTTACGTTATTTGCGGAT
TAACGATTACTCGTTATCAGAACCGCCCAGGGGGCCCGAGCTTAAGACTGGCCGTCGTTTTACAACACAG
AAAGAGTTTGTAGAAACGCAAAAAGGCCATCCGTCAGGGGCCTTCTGCTTAGTTTGATGCCTGGCAGTTC
CCTACTCTCGCCTTCCGCTTCCTCGCTCACTGACTCGCTGCGCTCGGTCGTTCGGCTGCGGCGAGCGGTA
TCAGCTCACTCAAAGGCGGTAATACGGTTATCCACAGAATCAGGGGATAACGCAGGAAAGAACATGTGAG
CAAAAGGCCAGCAAAAGGCCAGGAACCGTAAAAAGGCCGCGTTGCTGGCGTTTTTCCATAGGCTCCGCCC
CCCTGACGAGCATCACAAAAATCGACGCTCAAGTCAGAGGTGGCGAAACCCGACAGGACTATAAAGATAC
CAGGCGTTTCCCCCTGGAAGCTCCCTCGTGCGCTCTCCTGTTCCGACCCTGCCGCTTACCGGATACCTGT
CCGCCTTTCTCCCTTCGGGAAGCGTGGCGCTTTCTCATAGCTCACGCTGTAGGTATCTCAGTTCGGTGTA
GGTCGTTCGCTCCAAGCTGGGCTGTGTGCACGAACCCCCCGTTCAGCCCGACCGCTGCGCCTTATCCGGT
AACTATCGTCTTGAGTCCAACCCGGTAAGACACGACTTATCGCCACTGGCAGCAGCCACTGGTAACAGGA
TTAGCAGAGCGAGGTATGTAGGCGGTGCTACAGAGTTCTTGAAGTGGTGGGCTAACTACGGCTACACTAG
AAGAACAGTATTTGGTATCTGCGCTCTGCTGAAGCCAGTTACCTTCGGAAAAAGAGTTGGTAGCTCTTGA
TCCGGCAAACAAACCACCGCTGGTAGCGGTGGTTTTTTTGTTTGCAAGCAGCAGATTACGCGCAGAAAAA
AAGGATCTCAAGAAGATCCTTTGATCTTTTCTACGGGGTCTGACGCTCAGTGGAACGACGCGCGCGTAAC
TCACGTTAAGGGATTTTGGTCATGAGCTTGCGCCGTCCCGTCAAGTCAGCGTAATGCTCTGCTTTT
Features (pLannotate 1.2.2; 8 found; start..end, strand, type, name):
    862..958     -  promoter       AmpR promoter (fragment): bla
    988..1012    -  CDS            KanR (fragment): aminoglycoside phosphotransferase; aph(3')-Ia; confers resistance to kanamycin
   1041..1156    +  ncRNA          5S rRNA: Accession: RF00001 - 5S ribosomal RNA
   1160..1200    +  terminator     rrnB T1 terminator (fragment): transcription terminator T1 from the E. coli rrnB gene
   3757..3776    +  CDS            lacZα (fragment): LacZα fragment of β-galactosidase; lacZ fragment
   3801..3818    -  terminator     rrnB T2 terminator (fragment): transcription terminator T2 from the E. coli rrnB gene
   4043..4631    -  rep_origin     ori: high-copy-number ColE1/pMB1/pBR322/pUC origin of replication
   4755..859     -  CDS            AmpR (across the origin): β-lactamase; bla; confers resistance to ampicillin, carbenicillin, and related antibiotics
