[The description below was written by a language model from this plasmid's Addgene catalogue record and pLannotate feature annotations shown in this document.]
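Description:
pEMS1928 is a small, high-copy bacterial cloning plasmid (4,756 bp) built on the commercially synthesized pJ204 backbone, a pUC-type vector. It serves as a storage and source plasmid for Ple255, a 2,063 bp human PAX6 MiniPromoter from the Pleiades Promoter Project. It is propagated in E. coli using a ColE1/pUC-family origin of replication and selected with ampicillin through a β-lactamase (AmpR) gene, which spans the numbering origin of the circular sequence and sits downstream of its own bla promoter. The remaining annotated elements are backbone features: fragments of the rrnB T1 and T2 transcription terminators and an adjacent 5S rRNA segment, which typically insulate a cloning region from read-through transcription. There are also very short matches to KanR and lacZα that are only remnants and not functional genes.

The automated annotation does not label the MiniPromoter itself. A large unannotated stretch lies between the rrnB T1 fragment and the lacZα/T2 fragments and is big enough to hold the insert, so Ple255 presumably lies there, although the record does not give its coordinates or the restriction sites used for cloning. No reporter, coding sequence, polyadenylation signal or viral element is annotated, so the plasmid appears to carry the promoter alone rather than an expression cassette. MiniPromoters are compact assemblies of human regulatory sequence designed to drive cell-type-restricted expression. The associated work describes PAX6 MiniPromoters giving restricted expression from rAAV in the adult mouse retina. pEMS1928 is therefore best regarded as a source from which Ple255 can be subcloned into rAAV or other expression vectors upstream of a gene of interest.
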