Addgene plasmid #79777: pEMS1928
Purpose: High copy number pUC vector containing Ple255 (PAX6 MiniPromoter) insert
Depositing lab: Elizabeth Simpson. Depositing organization: University of British Columbia. Publication: PAX6 MiniPromoters drive restricted expression from rAAV in the adult mouse retina. Hickmott JW, Chen CY, Arenillas DJ, Korecki AJ, Lam SL, Molday LL, Bonaguro RJ, Zhou M, Chou AY, Mathelier A, Boye SL, Hauswirth WW, Molday RS, Wasserman WW, Simpson EM. Mol Ther Methods Clin Dev. 2016 Aug 10;3:16051. doi: 10.1038/mtm.2016.51. eCollection 2016. PubMed 27556059.
Backbone
  Vector backbone: pJ204
  Total vector size (bp): 4756
  Vector type: Pleiades Promoter Project [sic, Pleaides Plieades]
Growth in bacteria
  Bacterial resistance: Ampicillin, 100 μg/mL
  Growth temperature: 37°C
  Growth strain: DH5alpha
  Copy number: High Copy
Gene/Insert
  Gene/Insert name: Ple255 (alt name: PAX6 MiniPromoter)
  Species: H. sapiens (human)
  Insert size (bp): 2063
  Promoter: Ple255 (PAX6 MiniPromoter)
  Cloning method: Restriction Enzyme; 5′ cloning site See map (unknown if destroyed); 3′ cloning site See map (unknown if destroyed)
  Sequencing primers: 5′ pTF3 (5′-CTCGAAAATAATAAAGGGAAAATCAG-3′); 3′ pTR (5'-TGGTAGTGTGGGGACTC-3')
Resource information
  A portion of this plasmid was derived from a plasmid made by: Plasmid commercially synthesized by DNA2.0
Terms and licenses: Academic/Nonprofit Terms; Industry Terms
How to cite: pEMS1928 was a gift from Elizabeth Simpson (Addgene plasmid # 79777 ; http://n2t.net/addgene:79777 ; RRID:Addgene_79777)
