>Addgene plasmid #79777 | pEMS1928 | addgene partial sequence | sequence record 159118 | rrnB-T1-term-F 5'-ACGAAAGGCTCAGTCGAAAG-3'
ATTATGGGGTGTCGCCCTTGACGGGCGCGCCTGACAGCCGCGTTCTACGCGAGGACCTGCCCCAGAGTTT
AAATGTCAATGATAAGAAAAGAGGGTGCTCAGGCAGGCGCTAACTTTCCTTAATATCCACGCCAGCGCCG
TCCTCATTGGCTGCCCGGCCCGCGTGACGTCATGGCGGCTAGAGTTGGGCACAGCTCTGCGCCGACTAGT
TTTCCGGCCGGGCGGGAGCCTGCTTCTCCCCACCCAGGGTCCGGCCGGCTCCAACCCCTGCTTTGGCCTT
CCTTGGCCCGGCCTGTGACTGCTCTAGCCCGGCCCGGTCCAGCCTGGGCCGCCGTCCTGTATGGCGTAGA
GTCGATCCCCAGGAAACTAGTCTTGCCGAGTGCGCTCCTCCGCACCTTCGGGCACTAGGGCCCCAAGATC
TCTGCCCTTAGGCTGGCCAGCTACCTCTCTGGGTAATCACCCTGTCCCCTCCTCCGATCCCCAAGAATCA
AAGTTGAACATAGGCATCTATTCATTTAGATTAAATCAGTTGTCAAAAATAAACCCAAATTAACATTTTT
TAACAATGGAAATCTAATTTTTTACATGTGTACATTTTGATATATTCATTATATTATCATTCTCATGTTT
ATGCTTTTATTCTCAAGTGATATCAGCATATAATAGCATTACATAGGTTTCAAAGAATCATCAGAAGTTG
GTTTAATACTTACTACACTTTATATATTTCACATGCCATAGTTAACCTATCAAAAGTGCATACCACCTTA
AGGAGAACACAGTTTTGAGAATCTGTCTAATCCTATTTCTTCCCACTTTGGAATCTTAATTAGAAGAGAT
AAGAAAAAAAAAAACATCATTTAACTAAATTATTGTCTTGAATCTGTAGCAAAA
