>Addgene plasmid #79777 | pEMS1928 | addgene partial sequence | sequence record 159119 | pNI-Rev 5'-CGTTGCTTTTTCGATTGATG-3'
TTCATCTATTATTTATGATTTTTTGTATATACAATATTTCTAGTTTGTTAAAGAGAATTAAGAAAATAAA
TCTCGAAAATAATAAAGGGAAAATCAGTTTTTGATATCAAAATTATACATGTCAACGATAATACAAAATA
TAATACAAACTATAAGATGTTATCAGTATTTATTATGCATTTAGAATAAATTTTGTGTCGCCCTTCGCTG
AAACGCGTTGAGTAACTTAGTTATGAATAAATAAATAGTGCAATGTAAAAATATTAGACCCTAAGTTCAA
TTTATAAAATGAAGATTTTTATATAAAAATTACGGTCAAGGTGTCATATTTTAATTATATTTCTCAAAGA
AAGATGATTCATTTGATATAACTAATTATAAGTTTCATATCCTACGTGTTGATGACCACACAGAAACTTT
AAGACATATAATAGCCAAATATGAATCTACTCTTCCTTGCCAAATGAAGCAATGATGTTCTGCCAGCCAA
ACTAACAGGAAGCATGTGAAATGAACACAGAAGCAAACAGGACTTACACTGCCTAAGGGAAAGTCAGCAA
GATGGCAGTTTCAATCATTTGGAATAATACTAAAGCAGCCTTAGGCTTTTCTCAGAATGGAAACATGTCA
CTATTACTGCAATATTTCAACAAATCAGAATGCAGAGAAAAGAACACTTATGCAACCACATCTTGGAAGG
GCACTTTACTCAACATTTAAGTGGAAAACAATTATAAAGAAATTTCAGAAAAACTGTCAGTGAACATAAA
TGACTCAGGGAAAAATGTTTTTTCTTCCAAAGTGCTTAATAGATTTTTCAAAAGCTTACCACTTAGA
